>Addgene plasmid #116497 | pHAGE-PIK3CA-G451R | addgene full sequence | sequence record 242943 | Addgene NGS Result
TGGAAGGGCTAATTCACTCCCAAAGAAGACAAGATATCCTTGATCTGTGGATCTACCACACACAAGGCTA
CTTCCCTGATTAGCAGAACTACACACCAGGGCCAGGGGTCAGATATCCACTGACCTTTGGATGGTGCTAC
AAGCTAGTACCAGTTGAGCCAGATAAGGTAGAAGAGGCCAATAAAGGAGAGAACACCAGCTTGTTACACC
CTGTGAGCCTGCATGGGATGGATGACCCGGAGAGAGAAGTGTTAGAGTGGAGGTTTGACAGCCGCCTAGC
ATTTCATCACGTGGCCCGAGAGCTGCATCCGGAGTACTTCAAGAACTGCTGATATCGAGCTTGCTACAAG
GGACTTTCCGCTGGGGACTTTCCAGGGAGGCGTGGCCTGGGCGGGACTGGGGAGTGGCGAGCCCTCAGAT
CCTGCATATAAGCAGCTGCTTTTTGCCTGTACTGGGTCTCTCTGGTTAGACCAGATCTGAGCCTGGGAGC
TCTCTGGCTAACTAGGGAACCCACTGCTTAAGCCTCAATAAAGCTTGCCTTGAGTGCTTCAAGTAGTGTG
TGCCCGTCTGTTGTGTGACTCTGGTAACTAGAGATCCCTCAGACCCTTTTAGTCAGTGTGGAAAATCTCT
AGCAGTGGCGCCCGAACAGGGACTTGAAAGCGAAAGGGAAACCAGAGGAGCTCTCTCGACGCAGGACTCG
GCTTGCTGAAGCGCGCACGGCAAGAGGCGAGGGGCGGCGACTGGTGAGTACGCCAAAAATTTTGACTAGC
GGAGGCTAGAAGGAGAGAGATGGGTGCGAGAGCGTCAGTATTAAGCGGGGGAGAATTAGATCGCGATGGG
AAAAAATTCGGTTAAGGCCAGGGGGAAAGAAAAAATATAAATTAAAACATATAGTATGGGCAAGCAGGGA
GCTAGAACGATTCGCAGTTAATCCTGGCCTGTTAGAAACATCAGAAGGCTGTAGACAAATACTGGGACAG
CTACAACCATCCCTTCAGACAGGATCAGAAGAACTTAGATCATTATATAATACAGTAGCAACCCTCTATT
GTGTGCATCAAAGGATAGAGATAAAAGACACCAAGGAAGCTTTAGACAAGATAGAGGAAGAGCAAAACAA
AAGTAAGACCACCGCACAGCAAGCGGCCGGCCGCTGATCTTCAGACCTGGAGGAGGAGATATGAGGGACA
ATTGGAGAAGTGAATTATATAAATATAAAGTAGTAAAAATTGAACCATTAGGAGTAGCACCCACCAAGGC
AAAGAGAAGAGTGGTGCAGAGAGAAAAAAGAGCAGTGGGAATAGGAGCTTTGTTCCTTGGGTTCTTGGGA
GCAGCAGGAAGCACTATGGGCGCAGCGTCAATGACGCTGACGGTACAGGCCAGACAATTATTGTCTGGTA
TAGTGCAGCAGCAGAACAATTTGCTGAGGGCTATTGAGGCGCAACAGCATCTGTTGCAACTCACAGTCTG
GGGCATCAAGCAGCTCCAGGCAAGAATCCTGGCTGTGGAAAGATACCTAAAGGATCAACAGCTCCTGGGG
ATTTGGGGTTGCTCTGGAAAACTCATTTGCACCACTGCTGTGCCTTGGAATGCTAGTTGGAGTAATAAAT
CTCTGGAACAGATTTGGAATCACACGACCTGGATGGAGTGGGACAGAGAAATTAACAATTACACAAGCTT
AATACACTCCTTAATTGAAGAATCGCAAAACCAGCAAGAAAAGAATGAACAAGAATTATTGGAATTAGAT
AAATGGGCAAGTTTGTGGAATTGGTTTAACATAACAAATTGGCTGTGGTATATAAAATTATTCATAATGA
TAGTAGGAGGCTTGGTAGGTTTAAGAATAGTTTTTGCTGTACTTTCTATAGTGAATAGAGTTAGGCAGGG
ATATTCACCATTATCGTTTCAGACCCACCTCCCAACCCCGAGGGGACCCGACAGGCCCGAAGGAATAGAA
GAAGAAGGTGGAGAGAGAGACAGAGACAGATCCATTCGATTAGTGAACGGATCTCGACGGTATCGCCGAA
TTCACAAATGGCAGTATTCATCCACAATTTTAAAAGAAAAGGGGGGATTGGGGGGTACAGTGCAGGGGAA
AGAATAGTAGACATAATAGCAACAGACATACAAACTAAAGAATTACAAAAACAAATTACAAAAATTCAAA
ATTTTCGGGTTTATTACAGGGACAGCAGAGATCCAGTTTGGACTAGTCGTGAGGCTCCGGTGCCCGTCAG
TGGGCAGAGCGCACATCGCCCACAGTCCCCGAGAAGTTGGGGGGAGGGGTCGGCAATTGAACCGGTGCCT
AGAGAAGGTGGCGCGGGGTAAACTGGGAAAGTGATGTCGTGTACTGGCTCCGCCTTTTTCCCGAGGGTGG
GGGAGAACCGTATATAAGTGCAGTAGTCGCCGTGAACGTTCTTTTTCGCAACGGGTTTGCCGCCAGAACA
CAGGTAAGTGCCGTGTGTGGTTCCCGCGGGCCTGGCCTCTTTACGGGTTATGGCCCTTGCGTGCCTTGAA
TTACTTCCACCTGGCTGCAGTACGTGATTCTTGATCCCGAGCTTCGGGTTGGAAGTGGGTGGGAGAGTTC
GAGGCCTTGCGCTTAAGGAGCCCCTTCGCCTCGTGCTTGAGTTGAGGCCTGGCCTGGGCGCTGGGGCCGC
CGCGTGCGAATCTGGTGGCACCTTCGCGCCTGTCTCGCTGCTTTCGATAAGTCTCTAGCCATTTAAAATT
TTTGATGACCTGCTGCGACGCTTTTTTTCTGGCAAGATAGTCTTGTAAATGCGGGCCAAGATCTGCACAC
TGGTATTTCGGTTTTTGGGGCCGCGGGCGGCGACGGGGCCCGTGCGTCCCAGCGCACATGTTCGGCGAGG
CGGGGCCTGCGAGCGCGGCCACCGAGAATCGGACGGGGGTAGTCTCAAGCTGGCCGGCCTGCTCTGGTGC
CTGGCCTCGCGCCGCCGTGTATCGCCCCGCCCTGGGCGGCAAGGCTGGCCCGGTCGGCACCAGTTGCGTG
AGCGGAAAGATGGCCGCTTCCCGGCCCTGCTGCAGGGAGCTCAAAATGGAGGACGCGGCGCTCGGGAGAG
CGGGCGGGTGAGTCACCCACACAAAGGAAAAGGGCCTTTCCGTCCTCAGCCGTCGCTTCATGTGACTCCA
CGGAGTACCGGGCGCCGTCCAGGCACCTCGATTAGTTCTCGAGCTTTTGGAGTACGTCGTCTTTAGGTTG
GGGGGAGGGGTTTTATGCGATGGAGTTTCCCCACACTGAGTGGGTGGAGACTGAAGTTAGGCCAGCTTGG
CACTTGATGTAATTCTCCTTGGAATTTGCCCTTTTTGAGTTTGGATCTTGGTTCATTCTCAAGCCTCAGA
CAGTGGTTCAAAGTTTTTTTCTTCCATTTCAGGTGTCGTGAAGCGGCCCTGCAGATATCAACAAGTTTGT
ACAAAAAAGCAGGCACCATGCCTCCAAGACCATCATCAGGTGAACTGTGGGGCATCCACTTGATGCCCCC
AAGAATCCTAGTAGAATGTTTACTACCAAATGGAATGATAGTGACTTTAGAATGCCTCCGTGAGGCTACA
TTAATAACCATAAAGCATGAACTATTTAAAGAAGCAAGAAAATACCCCCTCCATCAACTTCTTCAAGATG
AATCTTCTTACATTTTCGTAAGTGTTACTCAAGAAGCAGAAAGGGAAGAATTTTTTGATGAAACAAGACG
ACTTTGTGACCTTCGGCTTTTTCAACCCTTTTTAAAAGTAATTGAACCAGTAGGCAACCGTGAAGAAAAG
ATCCTCAATCGAGAAATTGGTTTTGCTATCGGCATGCCAGTGTGTGAATTTGATATGGTTAAAGATCCAG
AAGTACAGGACTTCCGAAGAAATATTCTGAACGTTTGTAAAGAAGCTGTGGATCTTAGGGACCTCAATTC
ACCTCATAGTAGAGCAATGTATGTCTATCCTCCAAATGTAGAATCTTCACCAGAATTGCCAAAGCACATA
TATAATAAATTAGATAAAGGGCAAATAATAGTGGTGATCTGGGTAATAGTTTCTCCAAATAATGACAAGC
AGAAGTATACTCTGAAAATCAACCATGACTGTGTACCAGAACAAGTAATTGCTGAAGCAATCAGGAAAAA
AACTCGAAGTATGTTGCTATCCTCTGAACAACTAAAACTCTGTGTTTTAGAATATCAGGGCAAGTATATT
TTAAAAGTGTGTGGATGTGATGAATACTTCCTAGAAAAATATCCTCTGAGTCAGTATAAGTATATAAGAA
GCTGTATAATGCTTGGGAGGATGCCCAATTTGATGTTGATGGCTAAAGAAAGCCTTTATTCTCAACTGCC
AATGGACTGTTTTACAATGCCATCTTATTCCAGACGCATTTCCACAGCTACACCATATATGAATGGAGAA
ACATCTACAAAATCCCTTTGGGTTATAAATAGTGCACTCAGAATAAAAATTCTTTGTGCAACCTACGTGA
ATGTAAATATTCGAGACATTGATAAGATCTATGTTCGAACAGGTATCTACCATGGAGGAGAACCCTTATG
TGACAATGTGAACACTCAAAGAGTACCTTGTTCCAATCCCAGGTGGAATGAATGGCTGAATTATGATATA
TACATTCCTGATCTTCCTCGTGCTGCTCGACTTTGCCTTTCCATTTGCTCTGTTAAAGGCCGAAAGGGTG
CTAAAGAGGAACACTGTCCATTGGCATGGGGAAATATAAACTTGTTTGATTACACAGACACTCTAGTATC
TGGAAAAATGGCTTTGAATCTTTGGCCAGTACCTCATAGATTAGAAGATTTGCTGAACCCTATTGGTGTT
ACTGGATCAAATCCAAATAAAGAAACTCCATGCTTAGAGTTGGAGTTTGACTGGTTCAGCAGTGTGGTAA
AGTTCCCAGATATGTCAGTGATTGAAGAGCATGCCAATTGGTCTGTATCCCGAGAAGCAGGATTTAGCTA
TTCCCACGCAGGACTGAGTAACAGACTAGCTAGAGACAATGAATTAAGGGAAAATGACAAAGAACAGCTC
AAAGCAATTTCTACACGAGATCCTCTCTCTGAAATCACTGAGCAGGAGAAAGATTTTCTATGGAGTCACA
GACACTATTGTGTAACTATCCCCGAAATTCTACCCAAATTGCTTCTGTCTGTTAAATGGAATTCTAGAGA
TGAAGTAGCCCAGATGTATTGCTTGGTAAAAGATTGGCCTCCAATCAAACCTGAACAGGCTATGGAACTT
CTGGACTGTAATTACCCAGATCCTATGGTTCGAGGTTTTGCTGTTCGGTGCTTGGAAAAATATTTAACAG
ATGACAAACTTTCTCAGTATTTAATTCAGCTAGTACAGGTCCTAAAATATGAACAATATTTGGATAACTT
GCTTGTGAGATTTTTACTGAAGAAAGCATTGACTAATCAAAGGATTGGGCACTTTTTCTTTTGGCATTTA
AAATCTGAGATGCACAATAAAACAATTAGCCAGAGGTTTGGCCTGCTTTTGGAGTCCTATTGTCGTGCAT
GTGGGATGTATTTGAAGCACCTGAATAGGCAAGTCGAGGCAATGGAAAAGCTCATTAACTTAACTGACAT
TCTCAAACAGGAGAAGAAGGATGAAACACAAAAGGTACAGATGAAGTTTTTAGTTGAGCAAATGAGGCGA
CCAGATTTCATGGATGCTCTACAGGGCTTTCTGTCTCCTCTAAACCCTGCTCATCAACTAGGAAACCTCA
GGCTTGAAGAGTGTCGAATTATGTCCTCTGCAAAAAGGCCACTGTGGTTGAATTGGGAGAACCCAGACAT
CATGTCAGAGTTACTGTTTCAGAACAATGAGATCATCTTTAAAAATGGGGATGATTTACGGCAAGATATG
CTAACACTTCAAATTATTCGTATTATGGAAAATATCTGGCAAAATCAAGGTCTTGATCTTCGAATGTTAC
CTTATGGTTGTCTGTCAATCGGTGACTGTGTGGGACTTATTGAGGTGGTGCGAAATTCTCACACTATTAT
GCAAATTCAGTGCAAAGGCGGCTTGAAAGGTGCACTGCAGTTCAACAGCCACACACTACATCAGTGGCTC
AAAGACAAGAACAAAGGAGAAATATATGATGCAGCCATTGACCTGTTTACACGTTCATGTGCTGGATACT
GTGTAGCTACCTTCATTTTGGGAATTGGAGATCGTCACAATAGTAACATCATGGTGAAAGACGATGGACA
ACTGTTTCATATAGATTTTGGACACTTTTTGGATCACAAGAAGAAAAAATTTGGTTATAAACGAGAACGT
GTGCCATTTGTTTTGACACAGGATTTCTTAATAGTGATTAGTAAAGGAGCCCAAGAATGCACAAAGACAA
GAGAATTTGAGAGGTTTCAGGAGATGTGTTACAAGGCTTATCTAGCTATTCGACAGCATGCCAATCTCTT
CATAAATCTTTTCTCAATGATGCTTGGCTCTGGAATGCCAGAACTACAATCTTTTGATGACATTGCATAC
ATTCGAAAGACCCTAGCCTTAGATAAAACTGAGCAAGAGGCTTTGGAGTATTTCATGAAACAAATGAATG
ATGCACATCATGGTGGCTGGACAACAAAAATGGATTGGATCTTCCACACAATTAAACAGCATGCATTGAA
CTAGAACCCAGCTTTCTTGTACAAAGTGGTGATATCCAATTAACCCTCACTAAAGGATTTGTATAAAGTG
AAGAAGAGAACCCTATAGTGAGTCGTATTACCACCCAACTTTTCTATACAAAGTGGTTGATATCCAGCAC
AGTGGCGGCCGCTCGAGTCTAGAGGGCCCGCGGTTCGAAGGTAAGCCTATCCCTAACCCTCTCCTCGGTC
TCGATTCTACGCGTACCGGTTAGTAATGAGATCCCTCCCCCCCCCCTAACGTTACTGGCCGAAGCCGCTT
GGAATAAGGCCGGTGTGCGTTTGTCTATATGTTATTTTCCACCATATTGCCGTCTTTTGGCAATGTGAGG
GCCCGGAAACCTGGCCCTGTCTTCTTGACGAGCATTCCTAGGGGTCTTTCCCCTCTCGCCAAAGGAATGC
AAGGTCTGTTGAATGTCGTGAAGGAAGCAGTTCCTCTGGAAGCTTCTTGAAGACAAACAACGTCTGTAGC
GACCCTTTGCAGGCAGCGGAACCCCCCACCTGGCGACAGGTGCCTCTGCGGCCAAAAGCCACGTGTATAA
GATACACCTGCAAAGGCGGCACAACCCCAGTGCCACGTTGTGAGTTGGATAGTTGTGGAAAGAGTCAAAT
GGCTCTCCTCAAGCGTATTCAACAAGGGGCTGAAGGATGCCCAGAAGGTACCCCATTGTATGGGATCTGA
TCTGGGGCCTCGGTGCACATGCTTTACATGTGTTTAGTCGAGGTTAAAAAAACGTCTAGGCCCCCCGAAC
CACGGGGACGTGGTTTTCCTTTGAAAAACACGATGATAATATGGCCACACATATGACCGAGTACAAGCCC
ACGGTGCGCCTCGCCACCCGCGACGACGTCCCCAGGGCCGTACGCACCCTCGCCGCCGCGTTCGCCGACT
ACCCCGCCACGCGCCACACCGTCGATCCGGACCGCCACATCGAGCGGGTCACCGAGCTGCAAGAACTCTT
CCTCACGCGCGTCGGGCTCGACATCGGCAAGGTGTGGGTCGCGGACGACGGCGCCGCGGTGGCGGTCTGG
ACCACGCCGGAGAGCGTCGAAGCGGGGGCGGTGTTCGCCGAGATCGGCCCGCGCATGGCCGAGTTGAGCG
GTTCCCGGCTGGCCGCGCAGCAACAGATGGAAGGCCTCCTGGCGCCGCACCGGCCCAAGGAGCCCGCGTG
GTTCCTGGCCACCGTCGGCGTCTCGCCCGACCACCAGGGCAAGGGTCTGGGCAGCGCCGTCGTGCTCCCC
GGAGTGGAGGCGGCCGAGCGCGCCGGGGTGCCCGCCTTCCTGGAGACCTCCGCGCCCCGCAACCTCCCCT
TCTACGAGCGGCTCGGCTTCACCGTCACCGCCGACGTCGAGGTGCCCGAAGGACCGCGCACCTGGTGCAT
GACCCGCAAGCCCGGTGCCTAAATCGATAGATCCTAATCAACCTCTGGATTACAAAATTTGTGAAAGATT
GACTGGTATTCTTAACTATGTTGCTCCTTTTACGCTATGTGGATACGCTGCTTTAATGCCTTTGTATCAT
GCTATTGCTTCCCGTATGGCTTTCATTTTCTCCTCCTTGTATAAATCCTGGTTGCTGTCTCTTTATGAGG
AGTTGTGGCCCGTTGTCAGGCAACGTGGCGTGGTGTGCACTGTGTTTGCTGACGCAACCCCCACTGGTTG
GGGCATTGCCACCACCTGTCAGCTCCTTTCCGGGACTTTCGCTTTCCCCCTCCCTATTGCCACGGCGGAA
CTCATCGCCGCCTGCCTTGCCCGCTGCTGGACAGGGGCTCGGCTGTTGGGCACTGACAATTCCGTGGTGT
TGTCGGGGAAATCATCGTCCTTTCCTTGGCTGCTCGCCTGTGTTGCCACCTGGATTCTGCGCGGGACGTC
CTTCTGCTACGTCCCTTCGGCCCTCAATCCAGCGGACCTTCCTTCCCGCGGCCTGCTGCCGGCTCTGCGG
CCTCTTCCGCGTCTTCGCCTTCGCCCTCAGACGAGTCGGATCTCCCTTTGGGCCGCCTCCCCGCCTGAGA
TCCTTTAAGACCAATGACTTACAAGGCAGCTGTAGATCTTAGCCACTTTTTAAAAGAAAAGGGGGGACTG
GAAGGGCTAATTCACTCCCAACGAAGACAAGATCTGCTTTTTGCTTGTACTGGGTCTCTCTGGTTAGACC
AGATCTGAGCCTGGGAGCTCTCTGGCTAACTAGGGAACCCACTGCTTAAGCCTCAATAAAGCTTGCCTTG
AGTGCTTCAAGTAGTGTGTGCCCGTCTGTTGTGTGACTCTGGTAACTAGAGATCCCTCAGACCCTTTTAG
TCAGTGTGGAAAATCTCTAGCAGTAGTAGTTCATGTCATCTTATTATTCAGTATTTATAACTTGCAAAGA
AATGAATATCAGAGAGTGAGAGGCCCGGGTTAATTAAGGAAAGGGCTAGATCATTCTTGAAGACGAAAGG
GCCTCGTGATACGCCTATTTTTATAGGTTAATGTCATGATAATAATGGTTTCTTAGACGTCAGGTGGCAC
TTTTCGGGGAAATGTGCGCGGAACCCCTATTTGTTTATTTTTCTAAATACATTCAAATATGTATCCGCTC
ATGAGACAATAACCCTGATAAATGCTTCAATAATATTGAAAAAGGAAGAGTATGAGTATTCAACATTTCC
GTGTCGCCCTTATTCCCTTTTTTGCGGCATTTTGCCTTCCTGTTTTTGCTCACCCAGAAACGCTGGTGAA
AGTAAAAGATGCTGAAGATCAGTTGGGTGCACGAGTGGGTTACATCGAACTGGATCTCAACAGCGGTAAG
ATCCTTGAGAGTTTTCGCCCCGAAGAACGTTTTCCAATGATGAGCACTTTTAAAGTTCTGCTATGTGGCG
CGGTATTATCCCGTGTTGACGCCGGGCAAGAGCAACTCGGTCGCCGCATACACTATTCTCAGAATGACTT
GGTTGAGTACTCACCAGTCACAGAAAAGCATCTTACGGATGGCATGACAGTAAGAGAATTATGCAGTGCT
GCCATAACCATGAGTGATAACACTGCGGCCAACTTACTTCTGACAACGATCGGAGGACCGAAGGAGCTAA
CCGCTTTTTTGCACAACATGGGGGATCATGTAACTCGCCTTGATCGTTGGGAACCGGAGCTGAATGAAGC
CATACCAAACGACGAGCGTGACACCACGATGCCTGTAGCAATGGCAACAACGTTGCGCAAACTATTAACT
GGCGAACTACTTACTCTAGCTTCCCGGCAACAATTAATAGACTGGATGGAGGCGGATAAAGTTGCAGGAC
CACTTCTGCGCTCGGCCCTTCCGGCTGGCTGGTTTATTGCTGATAAATCTGGAGCCGGTGAGCGTGGGTC
TCGCGGTATCATTGCAGCACTGGGGCCAGATGGTAAGCCCTCCCGTATCGTAGTTATCTACACGACGGGG
AGTCAGGCAACTATGGATGAACGAAATAGACAGATCGCTGAGATAGGTGCCTCACTGATTAAGCATTGGT
AACTGTCAGACCAAGTTTACTCATATATACTTTAGATTGATTTAAAACTTCATTTTTAATTTAAAAGGAT
CTAGGTGAAGATCCTTTTTGATAATCTCATGACCAAAATCCCTTAACGTGAGTTTTCGTTCCACTGAGCG
TCAGACCCCGTAGAAAAGATCAAAGGATCTTCTTGAGATCCTTTTTTTCTGCGCGTAATCTGCTGCTTGC
AAACAAAAAAACCACCGCTACCAGCGGTGGTTTGTTTGCCGGATCAAGAGCTACCAACTCTTTTTCCGAA
GGTAACTGGCTTCAGCAGAGCGCAGATACCAAATACTGTTCTTCTAGTGTAGCCGTAGTTAGGCCACCAC
TTCAAGAACTCTGTAGCACCGCCTACATACCTCGCTCTGCTAATCCTGTTACCAGTGGCTGCTGCCAGTG
GCGATAAGTCGTGTCTTACCGGGTTGGACTCAAGACGATAGTTACCGGATAAGGCGCAGCGGTCGGGCTG
AACGGGGGGTTCGTGCACACAGCCCAGCTTGGAGCGAACGACCTACACCGAACTGAGATACCTACAGCGT
GAGCTATGAGAAAGCGCCACGCTTCCCGAAGGGAGAAAGGCGGACAGGTATCCGGTAAGCGGCAGGGTCG
GAACAGGAGAGCGCACGAGGGAGCTTCCAGGGGGAAACGCCTGGTATCTTTATAGTCCTGTCGGGTTTCG
CCACCTCTGACTTGAGCGTCGATTTTTGTGATGCTCGTCAGGGGGGCGGAGCCTATGGAAAAACGCCAGC
AACGCGGCCTTTTTACGGTTCCTGGCCTTTTGCTGGCCTTTTGCTCACATGTTCTTTCCTGCGTTATCCC
CTGATTCTGTGGATAACCGTATTACCGCCTTTGAGTGAGCTGATACCGCTCGCCGCAGCCGAACGACCGA
GCGCAGCGAGTCAGTGAGCGAGGAAGCGGAAGAGCGCCCAATACGCAAACCGCCTCTCCCCGCGCGTTGG
CCGATTCATTAATGCAGCAAGCTCATGGCTGACTAATTTTTTTTATTTATGCAGAGGCCGAGGCCGCCTC
GGCCTCTGAGCTATTCCAGAAGTAGTGAGGAGGCTTTTTTGGAGGCCTAGGCTTTTGCAAAAAGCTCCCC
GTGGCACGACAGGTTTCCCGACTGGAAAGCGGGCAGTGAGCGCAACGCAATTAATGTGAGTTAGCTCACT
CATTAGGCACCCCAGGCTTTACACTTTATGCTTCCGGCTCGTATGTTGTGTGGAATTGTGAGCGGATAAC
AATTTCACACAGGAAACAGCTATGACATGATTACGAATTTCACAAATAAAGCATTTTTTTCACTGCATTC
TAGTTGTGGTTTGTCCAAACTCATCAATGTATCTTATCATGTCTGGATCAACTGGATAACTCAAGCTAAC
CAAAATCATCCCAAACTTCCCACCCCATACCCTATTACCACTGCCAATTACCTGTGGTTTCATTTACTCT
AAACCTGTGATTCCTCTGAATTATTTTCATTTTAAAGAAATTGTATTTGTTAAATATGTACTACAAACTT
AGTAGT
Features (pLannotate 1.2.2; 30 found; start..end, strand, type, name):
    377..634     +  LTR            5' LTR (truncated): truncated 5' long terminal repeat (LTR) from HIV-1
    681..806     +  misc_feature   HIV-1 Ψ: packaging signal of human immunodeficiency virus type 1
    790..1128    +  CDS            HIV-1 gag (fragment): gag protein from human immunodeficiency virus 1; gag
   1303..1536    +  misc_feature   RRE: The Rev response element (RRE) of HIV-1 allows for Rev-dependent mRNA export from the nucleus to the cytoplasm.
   1913..2013    +  CDS            Rev (fragment): human immunodeficiency virus 1 (HIV-1) Rev protein; rev; enhances nuclear export of unspliced and incompletely spliced viral mRNAs
   2058..2175    +  misc_feature   cPPT/CTS: central polypurine tract and central termination sequence of HIV-1
   2223..3401    +  promoter       EF-1α promoter: strong constitutive promoter for human elongation factor EF-1α
   3422..3442    +  protein_bind   attB1: mutant version of attB; core recombination site for the Gateway® BP reaction BP Clonase™
   3448..6651    +  CDS            PIK3CA: PK3CA_HUMAN - Experimental evidence at protein level: Swiss-Prot protein existence level 1. Phosphoinositide-3-kinase (PI3K) phosphorylates phosphatidylinositol (PI) and its phosphorylated derivatives at position 3 of the inositol ring to produce 3-phosphoinositides (PubMed:15135396, PubMed:23936502, PubMed:28676499). Uses ATP and PtdIns(4,5)P2 (phosphatidylinositol 4,5-bisphosphate) to generate phosphatidylinositol 3,4,5-trisphosphate (PIP3) (PubMed:15135396, PubMed:28676499). PIP3 plays a key role by recruiting PH domain- containing proteins to the membrane, including AKT1 and PDPK1, activat
   6656..6680    -  protein_bind   attB2: mutant version of attB; recombination site for the Gateway® BP reaction BP Clonase™
   6688..6706    +  promoter       T3 promoter: promoter for bacteriophage T3 RNA polymerase
   6732..6750    -  promoter       T7 promoter: promoter for bacteriophage T7 RNA polymerase
   6756..6774    -  protein_bind   attB4 (fragment): mutant version of attB; core recombination site for the Gateway® BP reaction BP Clonase™
   6830..6871    +  CDS            V5 tag: epitope tag from simian virus 5
   6997..7459    +  misc_feature   IRES: internal ribosome entry site (IRES) of the encephalomyocarditis virus (EMCV)
   7473..8070    +  CDS            PuroR (fragment): puromycin N-acetyltransferase; pac from Streptomyces; confers resistance to puromycin
   8086..8674    +  misc_feature   WPRE: woodchuck hepatitis virus posttranscriptional regulatory element
   8682..8747    +  CDS            nef (fragment): NEF_HV1Z2 - Experimental evidence at protein level: Swiss-Prot protein existence level 1. Extracellular Nef protein targets CD4(+) T-lymphocytes for apoptosis by interacting with CXCR4 surface receptors. From Human immunodeficiency virus type 1 group M subtype D (isolate Z2/CDC-Z34) (HIV-1).
   8749..8982    +  LTR            3' LTR (ΔU3): self-inactivating 3' long terminal repeat (LTR) from HIV-1
   9187..9291    +  promoter       AmpR promoter: bla
   9292..10152   +  CDS            AmpR: β-lactamase; bla; confers resistance to ampicillin, carbenicillin, and related antibiotics
  10323..10911   +  rep_origin     ori: high-copy-number ColE1/pMB1/pBR322/pUC origin of replication
  11094..11148   +  CDS            lacI (fragment): lac repressor; lacI; The lac repressor binds to the lac operator to inhibit transcription in E. coli. This inhibition can be relieved by adding lactose or isopropyl-β-D-thiogalactopyranoside (IPTG).
  11154..11247   +  rep_origin     SV40 ori (fragment): SV40 origin of replication
  11272..11309   +  CDS            lacI (fragment): lac repressor; lacI; The lac repressor binds to the lac operator to inhibit transcription in E. coli. This inhibition can be relieved by adding lactose or isopropyl-β-D-thiogalactopyranoside (IPTG).
  11322..11343   +  protein_bind   CAP binding site: CAP binding activates transcription in the presence of cAMP. E. coli catabolite activator protein
  11358..11388   +  promoter       lac promoter: promoter for the E. coli lac operon
  11392..11414   +  protein_bind   lac operator (fragment): The lac repressor binds to the lac operator to inhibit transcription in E. coli. This inhibition can be relieved by adding lactose or isopropyl-β-D-thiogalactopyranoside (IPTG). lac repressor encoded by lacI
  11446..11529   +  polyA_signal   SV40 poly(A) signal (fragment): SV40 polyadenylation signal
  11696..329     +  CDS            nef (fragment) (across the origin): NEF_HV1BR - Experimental evidence at protein level: Swiss-Prot protein existence level 1. Extracellular Nef protein targets CD4(+) T-lymphocytes for apoptosis by interacting with CXCR4 surface receptors (PubMed:14990729). From Human immunodeficiency virus type 1 group M subtype B (isolate BRU/LAI) (HIV-1).
