[The description below was written by a language model from this plasmid's Addgene catalogue record and pLannotate feature annotations shown in this document.]
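Description:
pHAGE-PIK3CA-G451R is an HIV-1-based lentiviral expression plasmid of about 11.7 kb, built on the pHAGE backbone to deliver a mutant form of human PIK3CA, the gene for the p110α catalytic subunit of phosphoinositide 3-kinase, into mammalian cells. In bacteria it is maintained through a high-copy ColE1/pUC-type origin and selected with ampicillin via the β-lactamase gene. The viral portion has a truncated 5' LTR, the Ψ packaging signal with a flanking gag fragment, the Rev response element for Rev-dependent nuclear export of the genomic RNA, and the cPPT/CTS. It ends in a ΔU3 self-inactivating 3' LTR, which removes LTR promoter activity from the integrated provirus. Packaging functions are not encoded on the plasmid and would have to be supplied in trans.

The payload lies between these elements. A constitutive human EF-1α promoter drives the PIK3CA open reading frame carrying the G451R substitution, and flanking attB1 and attB2 sites reflect its insertion by Gateway recombination. Downstream are short T3 and T7 promoter sequences, an attB4 remnant and a V5 epitope sequence. The V5 annotation is separated from the coding sequence by these elements, and the record does not show whether it is fused in frame to the protein. An EMCV IRES then allows translation of a puromycin N-acetyltransferase gene from the same transcript, so transduced cells can be selected with puromycin, and a WPRE enhances transcript expression. The remaining lac, SV40 and nef fragments appear to be backbone remnants. The construct belongs to a collection made for systematic functional annotation of somatic cancer mutations and is suited to stable expression of this PIK3CA variant to test its effects in cells.
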