Addgene plasmid #116497: pHAGE-PIK3CA-G451R
Purpose: Lentiviral expression of PIK3CA G451R
Depositing lab: Gordon Mills & Kenneth Scott. Publication: Systematic Functional Annotation of Somatic Mutations in Cancer. Ng PK, Li J, Jeong KJ, Shao S, Chen H, Tsang YH, Sengupta S, Wang Z, Bhavana VH, Tran R, Soewito S, Minussi DC, Moreno D, Kong K, Dogruluk T, Lu H, Gao J, Tokheim C, Zhou DC, Johnson AM, Zeng J, Ip CKM, Ju Z, Wester M, Yu S, Li Y, Vellano CP, Schultz N, Karchin R, Ding L, Lu Y, Cheung LWT, Chen K, Shaw KR, Meric-Bernstam F, Scott KL, Yi S, Sahni N, Liang H, Mills GB. Cancer Cell. 2018 Mar 12;33(3):450-462.e10. doi: 10.1016/j.ccell.2018.01.021. PubMed 29533785.
Backbone
  Vector backbone: pHAGE
  Vector type: Lentiviral
Growth in bacteria
  Bacterial resistance: Ampicillin, 100 μg/mL
  Growth temperature: 37°C
  Growth strain: Stbl3
  Copy number: High Copy
Gene/Insert
  Gene/Insert name: PIK3CA
  Species: H. sapiens (human)
  Mutation: G451R
  Entrez Gene: PIK3CA (a.k.a. CCM4, CLAPO, CLOVE, CWS5, HMH, MCAP, MCM, MCMTC, PI3K, PI3K-alpha, p110-alpha)
  Cloning method: Gateway Cloning
Terms and licenses: Academic/Nonprofit Terms; Industry Terms: Not Available to Industry
How to cite: pHAGE-PIK3CA-G451R was a gift from Gordon Mills & Kenneth Scott (Addgene plasmid # 116497)
