>Addgene plasmid #116497 | pHAGE-PIK3CA-G451R | depositor partial sequence | sequence record 219371 | insert
ATGCCTCCACGACCATCATCAGGTGAACTGTGGGGCATCCACTTGATGCCCCCAAGAATCCTAGTAGAAT
GTTTACTACCAAATGGAATGATAGTGACTTTAGAATGCCTCCGTGAGGCTACATTAATAACCATAAAGCA
TGAACTATTTAAAGAAGCAAGAAAATACCCCCTCCATCAACTTCTTCAAGATGAATCTTCTTACATTTTC
GTAAGTGTTACTCAAGAAGCAGAAAGGGAAGAATTTTTTGATGAAACAAGACGACTTTGTGACCTTCGGC
TTTTTCAACCCTTTTTAAAAGTAATTGAACCAGTAGGCAACCGTGAAGAAAAGATCCTCAATCGAGAAAT
TGGTTTTGCTATCGGCATGCCAGTGTGTGAATTTGATATGGTTAAAGATCCAGAAGTACAGGACTTCCGA
AGAAATATTCTGAACGTTTGTAAAGAAGCTGTGGATCTTAGGGACCTCAATTCACCTCATAGTAGAGCAA
TGTATGTCTATCCTCCAAATGTAGAATCTTCACCAGAATTGCCAAAGCACATATATAATAAATTAGATAA
AGGGCAAATAATAGTGGTGATCTGGGTAATAGTTTCTCCAAATAATGACAAGCAGAAGTATACTCTGAAA
ATCAACCATGACTGTGTACCAGAACAAGTAATTGCTGAAGCAATCAGGAAAAAAACTCGAAGTATGTTGC
TATCCTCTGAACAACTAAAACTCTGTGTTTTAGAATATCAGGGCAAGTATATTTTAAAAGTGTGTGGATG
TGATGAATACTTCCTAGAAAAATATCCTCTGAGTCAGTATAAGTATATAAGAAGCTGTATAATGCTTGGG
AGGATGCCCAATTTGATGTTGATGGCTAAAGAAAGCCTTTATTCTCAACTGCCAATGGACTGTTTTACAA
TGCCATCTTATTCCAGACGCATTTCCACAGCTACACCATATATGAATGGAGAAACATCTACAAAATCCCT
TTGGGTTATAAATAGTGCACTCAGAATAAAAATTCTTTGTGCAACCTACGTGAATGTAAATATTCGAGAC
ATTGATAAGATCTATGTTCGAACAGGTATCTACCATGGAGGAGAACCCTTATGTGACAATGTGAACACTC
AAAGAGTACCTTGTTCCAATCCCAGGTGGAATGAATGGCTGAATTATGATATATACATTCCTGATCTTCC
TCGTGCTGCTCGACTTTGCCTTTCCATTTGCTCTGTTAAAGGCCGAAAGGGTGCTAAAGAGGAACACTGT
CCATTGGCATGGGGAAATATAAACTTGTTTGATTACACAGACACTCTAGTATCTGGAAAAATGGCTTTGA
ATCTTTGGCCAGTACCTCATAGATTAGAAGATTTGCTGAACCCTATTGGTGTTACTGGATCAAATCCAAA
TAAAGAAACTCCATGCTTAGAGTTGGAGTTTGACTGGTTCAGCAGTGTGGTAAAGTTCCCAGATATGTCA
GTGATTGAAGAGCATGCCAATTGGTCTGTATCCCGAGAAGCAGGATTTAGCTATTCCCACGCAGGACTGA
GTAACAGACTAGCTAGAGACAATGAATTAAGGGAAAATGACAAAGAACAGCTCAAAGCAATTTCTACACG
AGATCCTCTCTCTGAAATCACTGAGCAGGAGAAAGATTTTCTATGGAGTCACAGACACTATTGTGTAACT
ATCCCCGAAATTCTACCCAAATTGCTTCTGTCTGTTAAATGGAATTCTAGAGATGAAGTAGCCCAGATGT
ATTGCTTGGTAAAAGATTGGCCTCCAATCAAACCTGAACAGGCTATGGAACTTCTGGACTGTAATTACCC
AGATCCTATGGTTCGAGGTTTTGCTGTTCGGTGCTTGGAAAAATATTTAACAGATGACAAACTTTCTCAG
TATTTAATTCAGCTAGTACAGGTCCTAAAATATGAACAATATTTGGATAACTTGCTTGTGAGATTTTTAC
TGAAGAAAGCATTGACTAATCAAAGGATTGGGCACTTTTTCTTTTGGCATTTAAAATCTGAGATGCACAA
TAAAACAGTTAGCCAGAGGTTTGGCCTGCTTTTGGAGTCCTATTGTCGTGCATGTGGGATGTATTTGAAG
CACCTGAATAGGCAAGTCGAGGCAATGGAAAAGCTCATTAACTTAACTGACATTCTCAAACAGGAGAAGA
AGGATGAAACACAAAAGGTACAGATGAAGTTTTTAGTTGAGCAAATGAGGCGACCAGATTTCATGGATGC
TCTACAGGGCTTTCTGTCTCCTCTAAACCCTGCTCATCAACTAGGAAACCTCAGGCTTGAAGAGTGTCGA
ATTATGTCCTCTGCAAAAAGGCCACTGTGGTTGAATTGGGAGAACCCAGACATCATGTCAGAGTTACTGT
TTCAGAACAATGAGATCATCTTTAAAAATGGGGATGATTTACGGCAAGATATGCTAACACTTCAAATTAT
TCGTATTATGGAAAATATCTGGCAAAATCAAGGTCTTGATCTTCGAATGTTACCTTATGGTTGTCTGTCA
ATCGGTGACTGTGTGGGACTTATTGAGGTGGTGCGAAATTCTCACACTATTATGCAAATTCAGTGCAAAG
GCGGCTTGAAAGGTGCACTGCAGTTCAACAGCCACACACTACATCAGTGGCTCAAAGACAAGAACAAAGG
AGAAATATATGATGCAGCCATTGACCTGTTTACACGTTCATGTGCTGGATACTGTGTAGCTACCTTCATT
TTGGGAATTGGAGATCGTCACAATAGTAACATCATGGTGAAAGACGATGGACAACTGTTTCATATAGATT
TTGGACACTTTTTGGATCACAAGAAGAAAAAATTTGGTTATAAACGAGAACGTGTGCCATTTGTTTTGAC
ACAGGATTTCTTAATAGTGATTAGTAAAGGAGCCCAAGAATGCACAAAGACAAGAGAATTTGAGAGGTTT
CAGGAGATGTGTTACAAGGCTTATCTAGCTATTCGACAGCATGCCAATCTCTTCATAAATCTTTTCTCAA
TGATGCTTGGCTCTGGAATGCCAGAACTACAATCTTTTGATGACATTGCATACATTCGAAAGACCCTAGC
CTTAGATAAAACTGAGCAAGAGGCTTTGGAGTATTTCATGAAACAAATGAATGATGCACATCATGGTGGC
TGGACAACAAAAATGGATTGGATCTTCCACACAATTAAACAGCATGCATTGAACTGA
